>Addgene plasmid #239477 | pMD18T-AtU3b-HV5 | addgene full sequence | sequence record 481787 | Addgene NGS Result
TCGCGCGTTTCGGTGATGACGGTGAAAACCTCTGACACATGCAGCTCCCGGAGACGGTCACAGCTTGTCT
GTAAGCGGATGCCGGGAGCAGACAAGCCCGTCAGGGCGCGTCAGCGGGTGTTGGCGGGTGTCGGGGCTGG
CTTAACTATGCGGCATCAGAGCAGATTGTACTGAGAGTGCACCATATGCGGTGTGAAATACCGCACAGAT
GCGTAAGGAGAAAATACCGCATCAGGCGCCATTCGCCATTCAGGCTGCGCAACTGTTGGGAAGGGCGATC
GGTGCGGGCCTCTTCGCTATTACGCCAGCTGGCGAAAGGGGGATGTGCTGCAAGGCGATTAAGTTGGGTA
ACGCCAGGGTTTTCCCAGTCACGACGTTGTAAAACGACGGCCAGTGCCGGTCTCCTGATCTCGAGCCTGT
GATGGATAACTGAATCAAACAAATGGCGTCTGGGTTTAAGAAGATCTGTTTTGGCTATGTTGGACGAAAC
AAGTGAACTTTTAGGATCAACTTCCGTTTATATACGGAGCTTATATCGAGCAATAAGATAAGTGGGCTTT
TTATGTAATTTAATGGGCTATCGTCCATATATTCACTAATACCCATGCCCAGTACCCATGTATGCGTTTC
ATATAAGCTCCTAATTTCTCCCACATCGCTCAAATCTAAACAAATCTTGTTGTATATATAACACTGAGGG
AGCACCATTGGTCGGGTCTTCGAGAAGACCTGTTTTAGAGCTAGAAATAGCAAGTTAAAATAAGGCTAGT
CCGTTATCAACTTGAAAAAGTGGCACCGAGTCGGTGCTTTTTTGTTTTAGAGCTAGAAATAGCAAGTTAA
AATAAGGCTAGTCCGTAGCGCGTGCGCCAATTCTGCAGACAAATGGCTGACGAGACCTACCGAGCTCGAA
TTCGTAATCATGGTCATAGCTGTTTCCTGTGTGAAATTGTTATCCGCTCACAATTCCACACAACATACGA
GCCGGAAGCATAAAGTGTAAAGCCTGGGGTGCCTAATGAGTGAGCTAACTCACATTAATTGCGTTGCGCT
CACTGCCCGCTTTCCAGTCGGGAAACCTGTCGTGCCAGCTGCATTAATGAATCGGCCAACGCGCGGGGAG
AGGCGGTTTGCGTATTGGGCGCTCTTCCGCTTCCTCGCTCACTGACTCGCTGCGCTCGGTCGTTCGGCTG
CGGCGAGCGGTATCAGCTCACTCAAAGGCGGTAATACGGTTATCCACAGAATCAGGGGATAACGCAGGAA
AGAACATGTGAGCAAAAGGCCAGCAAAAGGCCAGGAACCGTAAAAAGGCCGCGTTGCTGGCGTTTTTCCA
TAGGCTCCGCCCCCCTGACGAGCATCACAAAAATCGACGCTCAAGTCAGAGGTGGCGAAACCCGACAGGA
CTATAAAGATACCAGGCGTTTCCCCCTGGAAGCTCCCTCGTGCGCTCTCCTGTTCCGACCCTGCCGCTTA
CCGGATACCTGTCCGCCTTTCTCCCTTCGGGAAGCGTGGCGCTTTCTCATAGCTCACGCTGTAGGTATCT
CAGTTCGGTGTAGGTCGTTCGCTCCAAGCTGGGCTGTGTGCACGAACCCCCCGTTCAGCCCGACCGCTGC
GCCTTATCCGGTAACTATCGTCTTGAGTCCAACCCGGTAAGACACGACTTATCGCCACTGGCAGCAGCCA
CTGGTAACAGGATTAGCAGAGCGAGGTATGTAGGCGGTGCTACAGAGTTCTTGAAGTGGTGGCCTAACTA
CGGCTACACTAGAAGAACAGTATTTGGTATCTGCGCTCTGCTGAAGCCAGTTACCTTCGGAAAAAGAGTT
GGTAGCTCTTGATCCGGCAAACAAACCACCGCTGGTAGCGGTGGTTTTTTTGTTTGCAAGCAGCAGATTA
CGCGCAGAAAAAAAGGATCTCAAGAAGATCCTTTGATCTTTTCTACGGGGTCTGACGCTCAGTGGAACGA
AAACTCACGTTAAGGGATTTTGGTCATGAGATTATCAAAAAGGATCTTCACCTAGATCCTTTTAAATTAA
AAATGAAGTTTTAAATCAATCTAAAGTATATATGAGTAAACTTGGTCTGACAGTTACCAATGCTTAATCA
GTGAGGCACCTATCTCAGCGATCTGTCTATTTCGTTCATCCATAGTTGCCTGACTCCCCGTCGTGTAGAT
AACTACGATACGGGAGGGCTTACCATCTGGCCCCAGTGCTGCAATGATACCGCGGGATCCACGCTCACCG
GCTCCAGATTTATCAGCAATAAACCAGCCAGCCGGAAGGGCCGAGCGCAGAAGTGGTCCTGCAACTTTAT
CCGCCTCCATCCAGTCTATTAATTGTTGCCGGGAAGCTAGAGTAAGTAGTTCGCCAGTTAATAGTTTGCG
CAACGTTGTTGCCATTGCTACAGGCATCGTGGTGTCACGCTCGTCGTTTGGTATGGCTTCATTCAGCTCC
GGTTCCCAACGATCAAGGCGAGTTACATGATCCCCCATGTTGTGCAAAAAAGCGGTTAGCTCCTTCGGTC
CTCCGATCGTTGTCAGAAGTAAGTTGGCCGCAGTGTTATCACTCATGGTTATGGCAGCACTGCATAATTC
TCTTACTGTCATGCCATCCGTAAGATGCTTTTCTGTGACTGGTGAGTACTCAACCAAGTCATTCTGAGAA
TAGTGTATGCGGCGACCGAGTTGCTCTTGCCCGGCGTCAATACGGGATAATACCGCGCCACATAGCAGAA
CTTTAAAAGTGCTCATCATTGGAAAACGTTCTTCGGGGCGAAAACTCTCAAGGATCTTACCGCTGTTGAG
ATCCAGTTCGATGTAACCCACTCGTGCACCCAACTGATCTTCAGCATCTTTTACTTTCACCAGCGTTTCT
GGGTGAGCAAAAACAGGAAGGCAAAATGCCGCAAAAAAGGGAATAAGGGCGACACGGAAATGTTGAATAC
TCATACTCTTCCTTTTTCAATATTATTGAAGCATTTATCAGGGTTATTGTCTCATGAGCGGATACATATT
TGAATGTATTTAGAAAAATAAACAAATAGGGGTTCCGCGCACATTTCCCCGAAAAGTGCCACCTGACGTC
TAAGAAACCATTATTATCATGACATTAACCTATAAAAATAGGCGTATCACGAGGCCCTTTCGTC
Features (pLannotate 1.2.2; 12 found; start..end, strand, type, name):
    137..236     +  misc_feature   bom (fragment): basis of mobility region from pBR322
    242..396     -  CDS            lacZα (fragment): LacZα fragment of β-galactosidase; lacZ fragment
    732..807     +  misc_RNA       gRNA scaffold: guide RNA scaffold for the Streptococcus pyogenes CRISPR/Cas9 system
    814..856     +  misc_RNA       gRNA scaffold (fragment): guide RNA scaffold for the Streptococcus pyogenes CRISPR/Cas9 system
    947..963     -  protein_bind   lac operator: The lac repressor binds to the lac operator to inhibit transcription in E. coli. This inhibition can be relieved by adding lactose or isopropyl-β-D-thiogalactopyranoside (IPTG). lac repressor encoded by lacI
    971..1001    -  promoter       lac promoter: promoter for the E. coli lac operon
   1016..1037    -  protein_bind   CAP binding site: CAP binding activates transcription in the presence of cAMP. E. coli catabolite activator protein
   1050..1142    -  CDS            lacI (fragment): lac repressor; lacI; The lac repressor binds to the lac operator to inhibit transcription in E. coli. This inhibition can be relieved by adding lactose or isopropyl-β-D-thiogalactopyranoside (IPTG).
   1325..1913    -  rep_origin     ori: high-copy-number ColE1/pMB1/pBR322/pUC origin of replication
   2084..2944    -  CDS            AmpR: β-lactamase; bla; confers resistance to ampicillin, carbenicillin, and related antibiotics
   2945..3049    -  promoter       AmpR promoter: bla
   3144..35      +  CDS            rop (fragment) (across the origin): Rop protein, which maintains plasmids at low copy number; rop
