[The description below was written by a language model from this plasmid's Addgene catalogue record and pLannotate feature annotations shown in this document.]
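Description:
pMD18T-AtU3b-HV5 is a small (about 3.1 kb) high-copy cloning plasmid built on the pMD18T backbone, a pUC-type T-vector, and classified as a plant-expression CRISPR construct. It is propagated in E. coli through a ColE1/pUC-family origin of replication and selected with ampicillin through the β-lactamase gene and its native promoter. Remnants of the cloning vector are visible in the annotation: a lacZα fragment, the lac promoter, lac operator and CAP binding site flank the insert, consistent with the cassette having been placed in the lacZα cloning region, and short fragments of lacI, rop and the pBR322 bom region are also detected.

The payload is a guide RNA expression cassette described as being driven by the Arabidopsis thaliana U3b promoter, a small nuclear RNA-type promoter of the kind commonly used to transcribe guide RNAs in plants. The feature table does not annotate this promoter, but an unannotated stretch between the lacZα fragment and the scaffold would be where it lies. A complete Streptococcus pyogenes Cas9 gRNA scaffold is annotated, followed immediately by a second, partial scaffold match; the record does not explain this extra element or the meaning of "HV5" in the name. The guide sequence is listed as empty, so the plasmid carries no target-specific spacer and appears to serve as a template or intermediate module into which spacers are introduced. It has no plant selection marker or T-DNA borders, so the cassette would presumably be transferred to another vector for plant delivery. The associated work concerns customizable DNA methylation editing tools in Arabidopsis.
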