Addgene plasmid #239477: pMD18T-AtU3b-HV5
Purpose: Encodes a gRNA expression cassette driven by the AtU3b promoter.
Depositing lab: Jian-Kang Zhu. Depositing organization: Southern University of Science and Technology. Publication: Versatile molecular tools enabling customizable DNA methylation editing in Arabidopsis. He L, Yao Y, You Y, Wei X, Ma Y, Yuan W, Lang Z, Zhu JK. Nat Commun. 2025 Dec 6. doi: 10.1038/s41467-025-66933-z. PubMed 41353342.
Backbone
  Vector backbone: pMD18T
  Vector type: Plant Expression, CRISPR
Growth in bacteria
  Bacterial resistance: Ampicillin, 100 μg/mL
  Growth temperature: 37°C
  Growth strain: DH5alpha
  Copy number: High Copy
Gene/Insert
  Gene/Insert name: U3b-gRNA
  gRNA/shRNA sequence: Empty
  Species: A. thaliana (mustard weed)
Terms and licenses: Academic/Nonprofit Terms; Industry Terms: Not Available to Industry
How to cite: pMD18T-AtU3b-HV5 was a gift from Jian-Kang Zhu (Addgene plasmid # 239477 ; http://n2t.net/addgene:239477 ; RRID:Addgene_239477)
